>Addgene plasmid #181759 | AiP963-Ai193 (TICL-EGFP-ICF-tdT) | addgene full sequence | sequence record 356687 | Addgene NGS Result
AACGTTTTGGCGGTTTAAACATTAAGCACGTGTTGACAATTAATCATCGGCATAGTATATCGGCATAGTA
TAATACGACAAGGTGAGGAACTAAACCATGGGATCGGCCATTGAACAAGATGGATTGCACGCAGGTTCTC
CGGCCGCTTGGGTGGAGAGGCTATTCGGCTATGACTGGGCACAACAGACGATCGGCTGCTCTGATGCCGC
CGTGTTCCGGCTGTCAGCGCAGGGGCGCCCGGTTCTTTTTGTCAAGACCGACCTGTCCGGTGCCCTGAAT
GAACTGCAGGACGAGGCAGCGCGGCTATCGTGGCTGGCCACGACGGGCGTTCCTTGCGCAGCTGTGCTCG
ACGTTGTCACTGAAGCGGGAAGGGACTGGCTGCTATTGGGCGAAGTGCCGGGGCAGGATCTCCTGTCATC
TCACCTTGCTCCTGCCGAGAAAGTATCCATCATGGCTGATGCAATGCGGCGGCTGCATACGCTTGATCCG
GCTACCTGCCCATTCGACCACCAAGCGAAACATCGCATCGAGCGAGCACGTACTCGGATGGAAGCCGGTC
TTGTCGATCAGGATGATCTGGACGAAGAGCATCAGGGGCTCGCGCCAGCCGAACTGTTCGCCAGGCTCAA
GGCGCGCATGCCCGACGGCGAGGATCTCGTCGTGACCCATGGCGATGCCTGCTTGCCGAATATCATGGTG
GAAAATGGCCGCTTTTCTGGATTCATCGACTGTGGCCGGCTGGGTGTGGCGGACCGCTATCAGGACATAG
CGTTGGCTACCCGTGATATTGCTGAAGAGCTTGGCGGCGAATGGGCTGACCGCTTCCTCGTGCTTTACGG
TATCGCCGCTCCCGATTCGCAGCGCATCGCCTTCTATCGCCTTCTTGACGAGTTCTTCTGAAGTGTTAAC
TGGGTAACGCCAGGGTTTTCCCAGTCACGACGTTGTAAAACGACGGCCAGTGAATTCGAGCTCGGTACCG
AAAAACCGCTCAGCGGCGCCCGCACCCAAACGAAAACACCCCCGGCCCAAGCGGACCGGGGGTGTCGCGT
GAAATGGATCAGTGAGCGTGGCCGTGGTGGTGGCCGTGGCCGTGCTCGTCCTCGTCGGCCGGCTTGTCGA
CGACGGCGGTCTCCGTCGTCAGGATCATCCGGGCCACCGAGGCGGCGTTGAGAACAGCCGAGCGGGTCAC
CTTGGCCGGATCGACGACGCCGGCGGAGACCAGATCACCGAACTCCAGCGTGGCGGCGTTGAAGCCCTGC
CCCTTGGGAAGTTCGGAGATTTCGGCCGGCCAATCGATTTTACCGGGGTGGTGCCCATCCTGGTCGAGCT
GGACGGCGACGTAAACGGCCACAAGTTCAGCGTGTCCGGCGAGGGCGAGGGCGATGCCACCTACGGCAAG
CTGACCCTGAAGTTCATCTGCACCACCGGCAAGCTGCCCGTGCCCTGGCCCACCCTCGTGACCACCCTGA
CCTACGGCGTGCAGTGCTTCAGCCGCTACCCCGACCACATGAAGCAGCACGACTTCTTCAAGTCCGCCAT
GCCCGAAGGCTACGTCCAGGAGCGCACCATCTTCTTCAAGGACGACGGCAACTACAAGACCCGCGCCGAG
GTGAAGTTCGAGGGCGACACCCTGGTGAACCGCATCGAGCTGAAGGGCATCGACTTCAAGGAGGACGGCA
ACATCCTGGGGCACAAGCTGGAGTACAACTACAACAGCCACAACGTCTATATCATGGCCGACAAGCAGAA
GAACGGCATCAAGGTGAACTTCAAGATCCGCCACAACATCGAGGACGGTTAATTAAGAATTCGAGCTCGC
TAGAGCCCCATCCTCACTGACTCCGTCCTGGAGTTGGATGAGAGATAATGGCCTTACGTTGTGCCAGGGG
AGGGTCGGGCTGGATTTAGCAAGATTTACCTTCTCCAAAGAGCGGTGCTGCAGTGGCACAGCTGCCCACG
GAGGTGGGGGGGTCACCGTCCCTGGAGGTGATGAAGAACTGTGGGGATGTGGCACTGAGGGACATGGCCA
GTGGGCACGGTGGGTGGGTTGGGGTTGGTCTTGGGGATCTTGGAGGGCTTTTCCAGCCTTCATGATTTGA
CGATTGTATGAACATCTACATGGCAATTCTCCAGCTGCCTGTCCCAGTCCTACTGACCCAGCTGTATCTC
TCCAGGCAAGCTCTTCCACCCCTTCTGCTTGCATCCAGACACCATCAAACATGCAGGCTCAGACACAGGG
ACCAGCAGTGTCTGTGGCCTTTTTGTGCTCCTCTCCATGCTGGGTTTTAACTTGCTCTTTGTCCTTCTAT
CCTATCTTCTTATCCTTAAGGCTGTTCTGAACGCTGTGACTTGGAGAGTGTCCCAGAGCCCTCAACACCT
GCATGTCCCACGTCCATGCTGTCCTGCACTTCCTTATCCCCAAGATCTGCCTCTCCGTGATGCACTGAAT
TGGCAAACATGTGTCACCCCAGACCAACAATGTCACAGCAAACTCCCCCTTGATAGGACAAGGGGGAATG
GCTTTACACTGAGACAGGGGAGGTTTGGGTTGGATATGAGGAGGCAGTTTTTCCCCCAGAGGGTGGTGAC
GCACTGAACAGGTTGCCCAAGGAGGCTGTGGATGCCCCATCCCTGCAGGCATTCAAGGCCAGGCTGGATG
TGGCTCTGGGCAGCCTGGGCTGCTGGTTGATGACCCTGCACATAGCAGGGGGTTGGATCTGGATGAGCAC
TGTGCTCCTTTGCAACCCAGGCCGTTCTATGATTCTGTCATTCTAAATCTCTCTTTCAGCCTAAAGCTTT
TTCCCCGTATCCCCCCAGGTGTCTGCAGGCTCAAAGAGCAGCGAGAAGCGTTCAGAGGAAAGCGATCCCG
TGCCACCTTCCCCGTGCCCGGGCTGTCCCCGCACGCTGCCGGCTCGGGGATGCGGGGGGAGCGCCGGACC
GGAGCGGAGCCCCGGGCGGCTCGCTGCTGCCCCCTAGCGGGGGAGGGACGTAATTACATCCCTGGGGGCT
TTGGGGGGGGGCTGTCCCTCTAGCGAGCTCGGTACCCAGAGCCCCATCCTCACTGACTCCGTCCTGGAGT
TGGATGAGAGATAATGGCCTTACGTTGTGCCAGGGGAGGGTCGGGCTGGATTTAGCAAGATTTACCTTCT
CCAAAGAGCGGTGCTGCAGTGGCACAGCTGCCCACGGAGGTGGGGGGGTCACCGTCCCTGGAGGTGATGA
AGAACTGTGGGGATGTGGCACTGAGGGACATGGCCAGTGGGCACGGTGGGTGGGTTGGGGTTGGTCTTGG
GGATCTTGGAGGGCTTTTCCAGCCTTCATGATTTGACGATTGTATGAACATCTACATGGCAATTCTCCAG
CTGCCTGTCCCAGTCCTACTGACCCAGCTGTATCTCTCCAGGCAAGCTCTTCCACCCCTTCTGCTTGCAT
CCAGACACCATCAAACATGCAGGCTCAGACACAGGGACCAGCAGTGTCTGTGGCCTTTTTGTGCTCCTCT
CCATGCTGGGTTTTAACTTGCTCTTTGTCCTTCTATCCTATCTTCTTATCCTTAAGGCTGTTCTGAACGC
TGTGACTTGGAGAGTGTCCCAGAGCCCTCAACACCTGCATGTCCCACGTCCATGCTGTCCTGCACTTCCT
TATCCCCAAGATCTGCCTCTCCGTGATGCACTGAATTGGCAAACATGTGTCACCCCAGACCAACAATGTC
ACAGCAAACTCCCCCTTGATAGGACAAGGGGGAATGGCTTTACACTGAGACAGGGGAGGTTTGGGTTGGA
TATGAGGAGGCAGTTTTTCCCCCAGAGGGTGGTGACGCACTGAACAGGTTGCCCAAGGAGGCTGTGGATG
CCCCATCCCTGCAGGCATTCAAGGCCAGGCTGGATGTGGCTCTGGGCAGCCTGGGCTGCTGGTTGATGAC
CCTGCACATAGCAGGGGGTTGGATCTGGATGAGCACTGTGCTCCTTTGCAACCCAGGCCGTTCTATGATT
CTGTCATTCTAAATCTCTCTTTCAGCCTAAAGCTTTTTCCCCGTATCCCCCCAGGTGTCTGCAGGCTCAA
AGAGCAGCGAGAAGCGTTCAGAGGAAAGCGATCCCGTGCCACCTTCCCCGTGCCCGGGCTGTCCCCGCAC
GCTGCCGGCTCGGGGATGCGGGGGGAGCGCCGGACCGGAGCGGAGCCCCGGGCGGCTCGCTGCTGCCCCC
TAGCGGGGGAGGGACGTAATTACATCCCTGGGGGCTTTGGGGGGGGGCTGTCCCTCTAGGGGTACCCGGG
GATCCACCGGTCCTTAATTAACCGTTTAAACAATTCTGCAGGAATCTAGTTATTAATAGTAATCAATTAC
GGGGTCATTAGTTCATAGCCCATATATGGAGTTCCGCGTTACATAACTTACGGTAAATGGCCCGCCTGGC
TGACCGCCCAACGACCCCCGCCCATTGACGTCAATAATGACGTATGTTCCCATAGTAACGCCAATAGGGA
CTTTCCATTGACGTCAATGGGTGGAGTATTTACGGTAAACTGCCCACTTGGCAGTACATCAAGTGTATCA
TATGCCAAGTACGCCCCCTATTGACGTCAATGACGGTAAATGGCCCGCCTGGCATTATGCCCAGTACATG
ACCTTATGGGACTTTCCTACTTGGCAGTACATCTACGTATTAGTCATCGCTATTACCATGGTCGAGGTGA
GCCCCACGTTCTGCTTCACTCTCCCCATCTCCCCCCCCTCCCCACCCCCAATTTTGTATTTATTTATTTT
TTAATTATTTTGTGCAGCGATGGGGGCGGGGGGGGGGGGGGGGCGCGCGCCRGGSGGGGGGGGGSGGGGS
GRGGGGSGGGGSGGGGSGAGGCGGAGAGGTGCGGCGGCAGCCAATCAGAGCGGCGCGCTCCGAAAGTTTC
CTTTTATGGCGAGGCGGCGGCGGCGGCGGCCCTATAAAAAGCGAAGCGCGCGGCGGGCGGGAGTCGCTGC
GCGCTGCCTTCGCCCCGTGCCCCGCTCCGCCGCCGCCTCGCGCCGCCCGCCCCGGCTCTGACTGACCGCG
TTACTCCCACAGGTGAGCGGGCGGGACGGCCCTTCTCCTCCGGGCTGTAATTAGCGCTTGGTTTAATGAC
GGCTTGTTTCTTTTCTGTGGCTGCGTGAAAGCCTTGAGGGGCTCCGGGAGGGCCCTTTGTGCGGGGGGAG
CGGCTCGGGGGGTGCGTGCGTGTGTGTGTGCGTGGGGAGCGCCGCGTGCGGCTCCGCGCTGCCCGGCGGC
TGTGAGCGCTGCGGGCGCGGCGCGGGGCTTTGTGCGCTCCGCAGTGTGCGCGAGGGGAGCGCGGCCGGGG
GCGGTGCCCCGCGGTGCGGGGGGGGCTGCGAGGGGAACAAAGGCTGCGTGCGGGGTGTGTGCGTGGGGGG
GTGAGCAGGGGGTGTGGGCGCGTCGGTCGGGCTGCAACCCCCCCTGCACCCCCCTCCCCGAGTTGCTGAG
CACGGCCCGGCTTCGGGTGCGGGGCTCCGTACGGGGCGTGGCGCGGGGCTCGCCGTGCCGGGCGGGGGGT
GGCGGCAGGTGGGGGTGCCGGGCGGGGCGGGGCCGCCTCGGGCCGGGGAGGGCTCGGGGGAGGGGCGCGG
CGGCCCCCGGAGCGCCGGCGGCTGTCGAGGCGCGGCGAGCCGCAGCCATTGCCTTTTATGGTAATCGTGC
GAGAGGGCGCAGGGACTTCCTTTGTCCCAAATCTGTGCGGAGCCGAAATCTGGGAGGCGCCGCCGCACCC
CCTCTAGCGGGCGCGGGGCGAAGCGGTGCGGCGCCGGCAGGAAGGAAATGGGCGGGGAGGGCCTTCGTGC
GTCGCCGCGCCGCCGTCCCCTTCTCCCTCTCCAGCCTCGGGGCTGTCCGCGGGGGGACGGCTGCCTTCGG
GGGGGACGGGGCAGGGCGGGGTTCGGCTTCTGGCGTGTGACCGGCGGCTCTAGAGCCTCTGCTAACCATG
TTCATGCCTTCTTCTTTTTCCTACAGCTCCTGGGCAACGTGCTGGTTATTGTGCTGTCTCATCATTTTGG
CAAAGAATTGATTTGATACCATTTAAATGGGGATCAAATTCAATTAAATATAACTTCGTATAGCATACAT
TATACGAAGTTATTCGCGAGTGAATAAATGAAAGCTTGCAGATCCCCTCAGCACCATGGCTAGCGGCAGC
CTCGGAGTTTGAATAGATAGAATAAAATATCTTTATTTTCATTCCATCTGTGTGTTGGTTTTTTGTGTGA
GATCTACGGGTGGCATCCCTGTGACCCCTCCCCAGTGCCTCTCCTGGCCCTGGAAGTTGCCACTCCAGTG
CCCACCAGCCTTGTCCTAATAAAATTAAGTTGCATCATTTTGTCTGACTAGGTGTCCTTCTATAATATTA
TGGGGTGGAGGGGGGTGGTATGGAGCAAGGGGCAAGTTGGGAAGACAACCTGTAGGGCCTGCGGGGTCTA
TTGGGAACCAAGCTGGAGTGCAGTGGCACAATCTTGGCTCACTGCAATCTCCGCCTCCTGGGTTCAAGCG
ATTCTCCTGCCTCAGGCTCCCGAGTTGTTGGGATTCCAGGCATGCATGACCAGGCTCAGCTAATTTTTGT
TTTTTTGGTAGAGACGGGGTTTCACCATATTGGCCAGGCTGGTCTCCAACTCCTAATCTCAGGTGATCTA
CCCACCTTGGCCTCCCAAATTGCTGGGATTACAGGCGTGAACCACTGCTCCCTTCCCTGTCCTTCTGCCT
CAGCGCTGTAAGTCTGCAGAAATTGATGATCTATTAAACAATAAAGATGTCCACTAAAATGGAAGTTTTT
CCTGTCATACTTTGTTAAGAAGGGTGAGAACAGAGTACCTACATTTTGAATGGAAGGATTGGAGCTACGG
GGGTGGGGGTGGGGTGGGATTAGATAAATGCCTGCTCTTTACTGAAGGCTCTTTACTATTGCTTTATGAT
AATGTTTCATAGTTGGATATCATAATTTAAACAAGCAAAACCAAATTAAGGGCCAGCTCATTCCTCCCAC
TCATGATCTATAGATCTATAGATCTCTCGTGGGATCATTGTTTTTCTCTTGATTCCCACTTTGTGGTTCT
AAGTACTGTGGTTTCCAAATGTGTCAGTTTCATAGCCTGAAGAACGAGATCAGCAGCCTCTGTTCCACAT
ACACTTCATTCTCAGTATTGTTTTGCCAAGTTCTAATTCCATCAGAAAGCTTTTACTTAACTGAATAGCT
AACATAACTTCGTATAGCATACATTATACGAAGTTATCACGCGTGCTAGCGCCACCATGGTGAGCAAGGG
CGAGGAGCTGTTCACCGGGGTGGTGCCCATCCTGGTCGAGCTGGACGGCGACGTAAACGGCCACAAGTTC
AGCGTGTCCGGCGAGGGCGAGGGCGATGCCACCTACGGCAAGCTGACCCTGAAGTTCATCTGCACCACCG
GCAAGCTGCCCGTGCCCTGGCCCACCCTCGTGACCACCCTGACCTACGGCGTGCAGTGCTTCAGCCGCTA
CCCCGACCACATGAAGCAGCACGACTTCTTCAAGTCCGCCATGCCCGAAGGCTACGTCCAGGAGCGCACC
ATCTTCTTCAAGGACGACGGCAACTACAAGACCCGCGCCGAGGTGAAGTTCGAGGGCGACACCCTGGTGA
ACCGCATCGAGCTGAAGGGCATCGACTTCAAGGAGGACGGCAACATCCTGGGGCACAAGCTGGAGTACAA
CTACAACAGCCACAACGTCTATATCATGGCCGACAAGCAGAAGAACGGCATCAAGGTGAACTTCAAGATC
CGCCACAACATCGAGGACGGCAGCGTGCAGCTCGCCGACCACTACCAGCAGAACACCCCCATCGGCGACG
GCCCCGTGCTGCTGCCCGACAACCACTACCTGAGCACCCAGTCCGCCCTGAGCAAAGACCCCAACGAGAA
GCGCGATCACATGGTCCTGCTGGAGTTCGTGACCGCCGCCGGGATCACTCTCGGCATGGACGAGCTGTAC
AAGTAAACGCGTTACGTAAAGCTTGTCGATAATCAACCTCTGGATTACAAAATTTGTGAAAGATTGACTG
GTATTCTTAACTATGTTGCTCCTTTTACGCTATGTGGATACGCTGCTTTAATGCCTTTGTATCATGCTAT
TGCTTCCCGTATGGCTTTCATTTTCTCCTCCTTGTATAAATCCTGGTTGCTGTCTCTTTATGAGGAGTTG
TGGCCCGTTGTCAGGCAACGTGGCGTGGTGTGCACTGTGTTTGCTGACGCAACCCCCACTGGTTGGGGCA
TTGCCACCACCTGTCAGCTCCTTTCCGGGACTTTCGCTTTCCCCCTCCCTATTGCCACGGCGGAACTCAT
CGCCGCCTGCCTTGCCCGCTGCTGGACAGGGGCTCGGCTGTTGGGCACTGACAATTCCGTGGTGTTGTCG
GGGAAATCATCGTCCTTTCCTTGGCTGCTCGCCTATGTTGCCACCTGGATTCTGCGCGGGACGTCCTTCT
GCTACGTCCCTTCGGCCCTCAATCCAGCGGACCTTCCTTCCCGCGGCCTGCTGCCGGCTCTGCGGCCTCT
TCCGCGTCTTCGCCTTCGCCCTCAGACGAGTCGGATCTCCCTTTGGGCCGCCTCCCCGCATCGACACCGA
GCGCTGCTCGAGGCCTCGACTGTGCCTTCTAGTTGCCAGCCATCTGTTGTTTGCCCCTCCCCCGTGCCTT
CCTTGACCCTGGAAGGTGCCACTCCCACTGTCCTTTCCTAATAAAATGAGGAAATTGCATCGCATTGTCT
GAGTAGGTGTCATTCTATTCTGGGGGGTGGGGTGGGGCAGGACAGCAAGGGGGAGGATTGGGAAGACAAT
AGCAGGCATGCTGGGGACACGTGGGATCCTCTAGAGCCCCATCCTCACTGACTCCGTCCTGGAGTTGGAT
GAGAGATAATGGCCTTACGTTGTGCCAGGGGAGGGTCGGGCTGGATTTAGCAAGATTTACCTTCTCCAAA
GAGCGGTGCTGCAGTGGCACAGCTGCCCACGGAGGTGGGGGGGTCACCGTCCCTGGAGGTGATGAAGAAC
TGTGGGGATGTGGCACTGAGGGACATGGCCAGTGGGCACGGTGGGTGGGTTGGGGTTGGTCTTGGGGATC
TTGGAGGGCTTTTCCAGCCTTCATGATTTGACGATTGTATGAACATCTACATGGCAATTCTCCAGCTGCC
TGTCCCAGTCCTACTGACCCAGCTGTATCTCTCCAGGCAAGCTCTTCCACCCCTTCTGCTTGCATCCAGA
CACCATCAAACATGCAGGCTCAGACACAGGGACCAGCAGTGTCTGTGGCCTTTTTGTGCTCCTCTCCATG
CTGGGTTTTAACTTGCTCTTTGTCCTTCTATCCTATCTTCTTATCCTTAAGGCTGTTCTGAACGCTGTGA
CTTGGAGAGTGTCCCAGAGCCCTCAACACCTGCATGTCCCACGTCCATGCTGTCCTGCACTTCCTTATCC
CCAAGATCTGCCTCTCCGTGATGCACTGAATTGGCAAACATGTGTCACCCCAGACCAACAATGTCACAGC
AAACTCCCCCTTGATAGGACAAGGGGGAATGGCTTTACACTGAGACAGGGGAGGTTTGGGTTGGATATGA
GGAGGCAGTTTTTCCCCCAGAGGGTGGTGACGCACTGAACAGGTTGCCCAAGGAGGCTGTGGATGCCCCA
TCCCTGCAGGCATTCAAGGCCAGGCTGGATGTGGCTCTGGGCAGCCTGGGCTGCTGGTTGATGACCCTGC
ACATAGCAGGGGGTTGGATCTGGATGAGCACTGTGCTCCTTTGCAACCCAGGCCGTTCTATGATTCTGTC
ATTCTAAATCTCTCTTTCAGCCTAAAGCTTTTTCCCCGTATCCCCCCAGGTGTCTGCAGGCTCAAAGAGC
AGCGAGAAGCGTTCAGAGGAAAGCGATCCCGTGCCACCTTCCCCGTGCCCGGGCTGTCCCCGCACGCTGC
CGGCTCGGGGATGCGGGGGGAGCGCCGGACCGGAGCGGAGCCCCGGGCGGCTCGCTGCTGCCCCCTAGCG
GGGGAGGGACGTAATTACATCCCTGGGGGCTTTGGGGGGGGGCTGTCCCTCTAGAGCCCCATCCTCACTG
ACTCCGTCCTGGAGTTGGATGAGAGATAATGGCCTTACGTTGTGCCAGGGGAGGGTCGGGCTGGATTTAG
CAAGATTTACCTTCTCCAAAGAGCGGTGCTGCAGTGGCACAGCTGCCCACGGAGGTGGGGGGGTCACCGT
CCCTGGAGGTGATGAAGAACTGTGGGGATGTGGCACTGAGGGACATGGCCAGTGGGCACGGTGGGTGGGT
TGGGGTTGGTCTTGGGGATCTTGGAGGGCTTTTCCAGCCTTCATGATTTGACGATTGTATGAACATCTAC
ATGGCAATTCTCCAGCTGCCTGTCCCAGTCCTACTGACCCAGCTGTATCTCTCCAGGCAAGCTCTTCCAC
CCCTTCTGCTTGCATCCAGACACCATCAAACATGCAGGCTCAGACACAGGGACCAGCAGTGTCTGTGGCC
TTTTTGTGCTCCTCTCCATGCTGGGTTTTAACTTGCTCTTTGTCCTTCTATCCTATCTTCTTATCCTTAA
GGCTGTTCTGAACGCTGTGACTTGGAGAGTGTCCCAGAGCCCTCAACACCTGCATGTCCCACGTCCATGC
TGTCCTGCACTTCCTTATCCCCAAGATCTGCCTCTCCGTGATGCACTGAATTGGCAAACATGTGTCACCC
CAGACCAACAATGTCACAGCAAACTCCCCCTTGATAGGACAAGGGGGAATGGCTTTACACTGAGACAGGG
GAGGTTTGGGTTGGATATGAGGAGGCAGTTTTTCCCCCAGAGGGTGGTGACGCACTGAACAGGTTGCCCA
AGGAGGCTGTGGATGCCCCATCCCTGCAGGCATTCAAGGCCAGGCTGGATGTGGCTCTGGGCAGCCTGGG
CTGCTGGTTGATGACCCTGCACATAGCAGGGGGTTGGATCTGGATGAGCACTGTGCTCCTTTGCAACCCA
GGCCGTTCTATGATTCTGTCATTCTAAATCTCTCTTTCAGCCTAAAGCTTTTTCCCCGTATCCCCCCAGG
TGTCTGCAGGCTCAAAGAGCAGCGAGAAGCGTTCAGAGGAAAGCGATCCCGTGCCACCTTCCCCGTGCCC
GGGCTGTCCCCGCACGCTGCCGGCTCGGGGATGCGGGGGGAGCGCCGGACCGGAGCGGAGCCCCGGGCGG
CTCGCTGCTGCCCCCTAGCGGGGGAGGGACGTAATTACATCCCTGGGGGCTTTGGGGGGGGGCTGTCCCT
CTAGAGTCGACGGCGCGCCCTGCAGGAATCTAGTTATTAATAGTAATCAATTACGGGGTCATTAGTTCAT
AGCCCATATATGGAGTTCCGCGTTACATAACTTACGGTAAATGGCCCGCCTGGCTGACCGCCCAACGACC
CCCGCCCATTGACGTCAATAATGACGTATGTTCCCATAGTAACGCCAATAGGGACTTTCCATTGACGTCA
ATGGGTGGAGTATTTACGGTAAACTGCCCACTTGGCAGTACATCAAGTGTATCATATGCCAAGTACGCCC
CCTATTGACGTCAATGACGGTAAATGGCCCGCCTGGCATTATGCCCAGTACATGACCTTATGGGACTTTC
CTACTTGGCAGTACATCTACGTATTAGTCATCGCTATTACCATGGTCGAGGTGAGCCCCACGTTCTGCTT
CACTCTCCCCATCTCCCCCCCCTCCCCACCCCCAATTTTGTATTTATTTATTTTTTAATTATTTTGTGCA
GSGATGGGGGSGGGGGGGGGGGGGGGGCGCGCGCCAGGCGGGGCGGGGCGGGGCGAGGGGCGGGGCGGGG
CGAGGCGGAGAGGKGCGGCGGCAGCCAATCAGAGCGGCGCGCTCCGAAAGTTTCCTTTTATGGCGAGGSG
GCGGSGGSGGSGGCCCTATAAAAAGCGAAGCGCGCGGCGGGSGGGGRGTCGCTGCGNCGCTGCCTTCGCC
CCGTGCCCCGCYCCGCCGCCGCCTCGCGCCGCCCGCCCCGGCTCTGACTGACCGCGTTACTCCCACAGGT
GAGCGGGCGGGACGGCCCTTCTCCTCCGGGCTGTAATTAGCGCTTGGTTTAATGACGGCTTGTTTCTTTT
CTGTGGCTGCGTGAAAGCCTTGAGGGGCTCCGGGAGGGCCCTTTGTGCGGGGGGAGCGGCTCGGGGGGTG
CGTGCGTGTGTGTGTGCGTGGGGAGCGCCGCGTGCGGCTCCGCGCTGCCCGGCGGCTGTGAGCGCTGCGG
GCGCGGCGCGGGGCTTTGTGCGCTCCGCAGTGTGCGCGAGGGGAGCGCGGCCGGGGGCGGTGCCCCGCGG
TGCGGGGGGGGCTGCGAGGGGAACAAAGGCTGCGTGCGGGGTGTGTGCGTGGGGGGGTGAGCAGGGGGTG
TGGGCGCGTCGGTCGGGCTGCAACCCCCCCTGCACCCCCCTCCCCGAGTTGCTGAGCACGGCCCGGCTTC
GGGTGCGGGGCTCCGTACGGGGCGTGGCGCGGGGCTCGCCGTGCCGGGCGGGGGGTGGCGGCAGGTGGGG
GTGCCGGGCGGGGCGGGGCCGCCTCGGGCCGGGGAGGGCTCGGGGGAGGGGCGCGGCGGCCCCCGGAGCG
CCGGCGGCTGTCGAGGCGCGGCGAGCCGCAGCCATTGCCTTTTATGGTAATCGTGCGAGAGGGCGCAGGG
ACTTCCTTTGTCCCAAATCTGTGCGGAGCCGAAATCTGGGAGGCGCCGCCGCACCCCCTCTAGCGGGCGC
GGGGCGAAGCGGTGCGGCGCCGGCAGGAAGGAAATGGGCGGGGAGGGCCTTCGTGCGTCGCCGCGCCGCC
GTCCCCTTCTCCCTCTCCAGCCTCGGGGCTGTCCGCGGGGGGACGGCTGCCTTCGGGGGGGACGGGGCAG
GGCGGGGTTCGGCTTCTGGCGTGTGACCGGCGGCTCTAGAGCCTCTGCTAACCATGTTCATGCCTTCTTC
TTTTTCCTACAGCTCCTGGGCAACGTGCTGGTTATTGTGCTGTCTCATCATTTTGGCAAAGAATTGATTT
GATACCGCGGGCCCCGCGTGGACGGTACCGAAGTTCCTATTCTCTAGAAAGTATAGGAACTTCCCTCAGC
ACCATGGCTAGCGGCAGCCTCGGAGTTTGAATAGATAGAATAAAATATCTTTATTTTCATTCCATCTGTG
TGTTGGTTTTTTGTGTGAGATCTACGGGTGGCATCCCTGTGACCCCTCCCCAGTGCCTCTCCTGGCCCTG
GAAGTTGCCACTCCAGTGCCCACCAGCCTTGTCCTAATAAAATTAAGTTGCATCATTTTGTCTGACTAGG
TGTCCTTCTATAATATTATGGGGTGGAGGGGGGTGGTATGGAGCAAGGGGCAAGTTGGGAAGACAACCTG
TAGGGCCTGCGGGGTCTATTGGGAACCAAGCTGGAGTGCAGTGGCACAATCTTGGCTCACTGCAATCTCC
GCCTCCTGGGTTCAAGCGATTCTCCTGCCTCAGGCTCCCGAGTTGTTGGGATTCCAGGCATGCATGACCA
GGCTCAGCTAATTTTTGTTTTTTTGGTAGAGACGGGGTTTCACCATATTGGCCAGGCTGGTCTCCAACTC
CTAATCTCAGGTGATCTACCCACCTTGGCCTCCCAAATTGCTGGGATTACAGGCGTGAACCACTGCTCCC
TTCCCTGTCCTTCTGCCTCAGCTAATTGAGTAGGGGGGAGGCTAACTGAAACACGGAAGGAGACAATACC
GGAAGGAACCCGCGCTATGACGGCAATAAAAAGACAGAATAAAACGCACGGGTGTTGGGTCGTTTGTTCA
TAAACGCGGGGTTCGGTCCCAGGGCTGGCACTCTGTCGATACCCCACCGAGACCCCATTGGGGCCAATAC
GCCCGCGTTTCTTCCTTTTCCCCACCCCACCCCCCAAGTTCGGGTGAAGGCCCAGGGCTCGCAGCCAACG
TCGGGGCGGCAGGCCGTGGAAGTTCCTATTCTCTAGAAAGTATAGGAACTTCACGCGCGCGTCCATTTAA
TTCGCCGCCACCATGGTGAGCAAGGGCGAGGAGGTCATCAAAGAGTTCATGCGCTTCAAGGTGCGCATGG
AGGGCTCCATGAACGGCCACGAGTTCGAGATCGAGGGCGAGGGCGAGGGCCGCCCCTACGAGGGCACCCA
GACCGCCAAGCTGAAGGTGACCAAGGGCGGCCCCCTGCCCTTCGCCTGGGACATCCTGTCCCCCCAGTTC
ATGTACGGCTCCAAGGCGTACGTGAAGCACCCCGCCGACATCCCCGATTACAAGAAGCTGTCCTTCCCCG
AGGGCTTCAAGTGGGAGCGCGTGATGAACTTCGAGGACGGCGGTCTGGTGACCGTGACCCAGGACTCCTC
CCTGCAGGACGGCACGCTGATCTACAAGGTGAAGATGCGCGGCACCAACTTCCCCCCCGACGGCCCCGTA
ATGCAGAAGAAGACCATGGGCTGGGAGGCCTCCACCGAGCGCCTGTACCCCCGCGACGGCGTGCTGAAGG
GCGAGATCCACCAGGCCCTGAAGCTGAAGGACGGCGGCCACTACCTGGTGGAGTTCAAGACCATCTACAT
GGCCAAGAAGCCCGTGCAACTGCCCGGCTACTACTACGTGGACACCAAGCTGGACATCACCTCCCACAAC
GAGGACTACACCATCGTGGAACAGTACGAGCGCTCCGAGGGCCGCCACCACCTGTTCCTGGGGCATGGTA
CCGGCAGCACCGGCAGCGGCAGCTCCGGCACCGCCTCCTCCGAGGACAACAACATGGCCGTGATTAAGGA
GTTTATGAGGTTTAAAGTCAGGATGGAGGGCAGCATGAACGGGCACGAGTTTGAGATTGAAGGAGAGGGG
GAAGGGAGGCCCTATGAGGGCACCCAGACAGCAAAGCTGAAAGTGACAAAGGGCGGCCCTCTGCCATTCG
CATGGGACATCCTGTCTCCTCAGTTTATGTATGGAAGTAAAGCCTACGTGAAACACCCTGCTGACATTCC
AGATTACAAGAAACTGAGCTTCCCAGAGGGGTTTAAGTGGGAAAGAGTGATGAACTTCGAAGACGGGGGC
CTGGTGACTGTCACCCAGGACAGCTCTCTGCAGGACGGCACTCTGATCTATAAGGTGAAAATGCGCGGCA
CCAATTTTCCCCCTGATGGCCCAGTCATGCAGAAGAAGACAATGGGCTGGGAGGCTTCAACAGAAAGGCT
GTACCCCAGAGACGGCGTGCTGAAGGGAGAGATCCACCAGGCACTGAAGCTGAAAGATGGAGGGCATTAT
CTGGTCGAATTCAAAACCATCTACATGGCCAAGAAACCCGTGCAGCTGCCTGGCTACTATTACGTCGACA
CAAAGCTGGATATTACTAGCCATAACGAAGACTACACCATTGTGGAGCAGTATGAGCGGAGCGAGGGGAG
GCACCATCTGTTTCTGTACGGCATGGACGAGCTGTACAAGTAACTAAGGTTAACCGTTACGTAAAGCTTG
TCGATAATCAACCTCTGGATTACAAAATTTGTGAAAGATTGACTGGTATTCTTAACTATGTTGCTCCTTT
TACGCTATGTGGATACGCTGCTTTAATGCCTTTGTATCATGCTATTGCTTCCCGTATGGCTTTCATTTTC
TCCTCCTTGTATAAATCCTGGTTGCTGTCTCTTTATGAGGAGTTGTGGCCCGTTGTCAGGCAACGTGGCG
TGGTGTGCACTGTGTTTGCTGACGCAACCCCCACTGGTTGGGGCATTGCCACCACCTGTCAGCTCCTTTC
CGGGACTTTCGCTTTCCCCCTCCCTATTGCCACGGCGGAACTCATCGCCGCCTGCCTTGCCCGCTGCTGG
ACAGGGGCTCGGCTGTTGGGCACTGACAATTCCGTGGTGTTGTCGGGGAAATCATCGTCCTTTCCTTGGC
TGCTCGCCTATGTTGCCACCTGGATTCTGCGCGGGACGTCCTTCTGCTACGTCCCTTCGGCCCTCAATCC
AGCGGACCTTCCTTCCCGCGGCCTGCTGCCGGCTCTGCGGCCTCTTCCGCGTCTTCGCCTTCGCCCTCAG
ACGAGTCGGATCTCCCTTTGGGCCGCCTCCCCGCATCGACACCGAGCGCTGCTCGAGGCCTCGACTGTGC
CTTCTAGTTGCCAGCCATCTGTTGTTTGCCCCTCCCCCGTGCCTTCCTTGACCCTGGAAGGTGCCACTCC
CACTGTCCTTTCCTAATAAAATGAGGAAATTGCATCGCATTGTCTGAGTAGGTGTCATTCTATTCTGGGG
GGTGGGGTGGGGCAGGACAGCAAGGGGGAGGATTGGGAAGACAATAGCAGGCATGCTGGGGACACGTGGG
ATCCGGTGCCAGGGCGTGCCCTTGGGCTCCCCGGGCGCGTTTGGGCGGCCGCATCGAATTCTACCGGGTA
GGGGAGGCGCTTTTCCCAAGGCAGTCTGGAGCATGCGCTTTAGCAGCCCCGCTGGGCACTTGGCGCTACA
CAAGTGGCCTCTGGCCTCGCACACATTCCACATCCTCCGGTAGGCGCCAACCGGCTCCGTTCTTTGGTGG
CCCCTTCGCGCCACCTTCTACTCCTCCCCTAGTCAGGAAGTTCCCCCCCGCCCCGCAGCTCGCGTCGTGC
AGGACGTGACAAATGGAAGTAGCACGTCTCACTAGTCTCGTGCAGATGGACAGCACCGCTGAGCAATGGA
AGCGGGTAGGCCTTTGGGGCAGCGGCCAATAGCAGCTTTGCTCCTTCGCTTTCTGGGCTCAGAGGCTGGG
AAGGGGTGGGTCCGGGGGCGGGCTCAGGGGCGGGCTCAGGGGCGGGGCGGGCGCCCGAAGGTCCTCCGGA
GGCCCGGCATTCTGCACGCTTCAAAAGCGCACGTCTGCCGCGCTGTTCTCCTCTTCCTCATCTCCGGGCC
TTTCGACCTGCAATCGCCGCTAGCCGCCACCATGAAAAAGCCTGAACTCACCGCGACGTCTGTCGAGAAG
TTTCTGATCGAAAAGTTCGACAGCGTCTCCGACCTGATGCAGCTCTCGGAGGGCGAAGAATCTCGTGCTT
TCAGCTTCGATGTAGGAGGGCGTGGATATGTCCTGCGGGTAAATAGCTGCGCCGATGGTTTCTACAAAGA
TCGTTATGTTTATCGGCACTTTGCATCGGCCGCGCTCCCGATTCCGGAAGTGCTTGACATTGGGGAATTC
AGCGAGAGCCTGACCTATTGCATCTCCCGCCGTGCACAGGGTGTCACGTTGCAAGACCTGCCTGAAACCG
AACTGCCCGCTGTTCTGCAGCCGGTCGCGGAGGCCATGGATGCGATCGCTGCGGCCGATCTTAGCCAGAC
GAGCGGGTTCGGCCCATTCGGACCGCAAGGAATCGGTCAATACACTACATGGCGTGATTTCATATGCGCG
ATTGCTGATCCCCATGTGTATCACTGGCAAACTGTGATGGACGACACCGTCAGTGTAAGTGCTAGCCCCT
AGGCCTGAATCGAAAAACCGCTCAGCGGCGCCCGCACCCAAACGAAAACACCCCCGGCCCAAGCGGACCG
GGGGTGTCGCGTGAAATGGATCAGTGAGCGTGGCCGTGGTGGTGGCCGTGGCCGTGCTCGTCCTCGTCGG
CCGGCTTGTCGACGACGGCGGTCTCCGTCGTCAGGATCATCCGGGCCACCGAGGCGGCGTTGAGAACAGC
CGAGCGGGTCACCTTGGCCGGATCGACGACGCCGGCGGAGACCAGATCACCGAACTCCAGCGTGGCGGCG
TTGAAGCCCTGCCCCTTGGGAAGTTCGGAGAGAGCTCGTCGACTGCAGAGGCCTGCATGCAAGCTTGGCG
TAATCATGGTCATAGCTGTTTCCTTATCAGCTCACTCAAAGGCGGTAATACGGTTATCCACAGAATCAGG
GGATAACGCAGGAAAGAACATGTGAGCAAAAGGCCAGCAAAAGGCCAGGAACCGTAAAAAGGCCGCGTTG
CTGGCGTTTTTCCATAGGCTCCGCCCCCCTGACGAGCATCACAAAAATCGACGCTCAAGTCAGAGGTGGC
GAAACCCGACAGGACTATAAAGATACCAGGCGTTTCCCCCTGGAAGCTCCCTCGTGCGCTCTCCTGTTCC
GACCCTGCCGCTTACCGGATACCTGTCCGCCTTTCTCCCTTCGGGAAGCGTGGCGCTTTCTCATAGCTCA
CGCTGTAGGTATCTCAGTTCGGTGTAGGTCGTTCGCTCCAAGCTGGGCTGTGTGCACGAACCCCCCGTTC
AGCCCGACCGCTGCGCCTTATCCGGTAACTATCGTCTTGAGTCCAACCCGGTAAGACACGACTTATCGCC
ACTGGCAGCAGCCACTGGTAACAGGATTAGCAGAGCGAGGTATGTAGGCGGTGCTACAGAGTTCTTGAAG
TGGTGGCCTAACTACGGCTACACTAGAAGAACAGTATTTGGTATCTGCGCTCTGCTGAAGCCAGTTACCT
TCGGAAAAAGAGTTGGTAGCTCTTGATCCGGCAAACAAACCACCGCTGGTAGCGGTGGTTTTTTTGTTTG
CAAGCAGCAGATTACGCGCAGAAAAAAAGGATCTCAAGAAGATCCTTTGATCTTTTCTACGGGGTCTGAC
GCTCAGTGGAACGAAAACTCACGTTAAGGGATTTTGGTCATGAGATTATCAAAAAGGATCTTCACCTAGA
TCCTTTTAAATTAAAAATGAAGTTTTAAATCAATCTAAAGTATATATGAGTAAACTTGGTCTGACAGTTA
CCAATGCTTAATCAGTGAGGCACCTATCTCAGCGATCTGTCTATTTCGTTCATCCATAGTTGCCTGACTC
CCCGTCGTGTAGATAACTACGATACGGGAGGGCTTACCATCTGGCCCCAGTGCTGCAATGATACCGCGAG
ACCCACGCTCACCGGCTCCAGATTTATCAGCAATAAACCAGCCAGCCGGAAGGGCCGAGCGCAGAAGTGG
TCCTGCAACTTTATCCGCCTCCATCCAGTCTATTAATTGTTGCCGGGAAGCTAGAGTAAGTAGTTCGCCA
GTTAATAGTTTGCGC
Features (pLannotate 1.2.2; 37 found; start..end, strand, type, name):
     32..79      +  promoter       EM7 promoter: synthetic bacterial promoter&nbsp
     98..901     +  CDS            NeoR/KanR: aminoglycoside phosphotransferase from Tn5; aph(3')-II (or nptII); confers resistance to neomycin, kanamycin, and G418 (Geneticin®)
    911..965     -  CDS            lacZα (fragment): LacZα fragment of β-galactosidase; lacZ fragment
   1098..1280    -  CDS            groL2 (fragment): CH602_MYCS2 - Also known as groEL2 From Mycolicibacterium smegmatis (strain ATCC 700084 / mc(2)155) (Mycobacterium smegmatis).
   1299..1799    +  CDS            (3-F)Tyr-EGFP (fragment): (3-F)Tyr-EGFP is a basic (constitutively fluorescent) green fluorescent protein published in 2004, derived from Aequorea victoria.
   2365..2493    +  CDS            OR51A4 (fragment): O51A4_HUMAN - Experimental evidence at transcript level: Swiss-Prot protein existence level 2. Odorant receptor. From Homo sapiens (Human).
   3591..3719    +  CDS            OR51A4 (fragment): O51A4_HUMAN - Experimental evidence at transcript level: Swiss-Prot protein existence level 2. Odorant receptor. From Homo sapiens (Human).
   4377..4680    +  enhancer       CMV enhancer: human cytomegalovirus immediate early enhancer
   4682..4959    +  promoter       chicken β-actin promoter: No description available
   4960..5976    +  intron         chimeric intron: chimera between introns from chicken β-actin and rabbit β-globin
   6070..6103    +  protein_bind   loxP: Cre-mediated recombination occurs in the 8-bp core sequence (GCATACAT). Cre recombinase
   6181..6229    +  polyA_signal   poly(A) signal: synthetic polyadenylation signal
   6238..6714    +  polyA_signal   hGH poly(A) signal: human growth hormone polyadenylation signal
   6726..7187    +  polyA_signal   PGK poly(A) signal: mouse phosphoglycerate kinase 1 polyadenylation signal
   7214..7247    +  protein_bind   loxP: Cre-mediated recombination occurs in the 8-bp core sequence (GCATACAT). Cre recombinase
   7267..7986    +  CDS            EGFP: the original enhanced GFP (Yang et al., 1996) mammalian codon-optimized
   8011..8599    +  misc_feature   WPRE: woodchuck hepatitis virus posttranscriptional regulatory element
   8630..8837    +  polyA_signal   bGH poly(A) signal: bovine growth hormone polyadenylation signal
   9396..9524    +  CDS            OR51A4 (fragment): O51A4_HUMAN - Experimental evidence at transcript level: Swiss-Prot protein existence level 2. Odorant receptor. From Homo sapiens (Human).
  10606..10734   +  CDS            OR51A4 (fragment): O51A4_HUMAN - Experimental evidence at transcript level: Swiss-Prot protein existence level 2. Odorant receptor. From Homo sapiens (Human).
  11361..11664   +  enhancer       CMV enhancer: human cytomegalovirus immediate early enhancer
  11666..11941   +  promoter       chicken β-actin promoter: No description available
  11945..12962   +  intron         chimeric intron: chimera between introns from chicken β-actin and rabbit β-globin
  13050..13083   +  protein_bind   FRT (minimal): supports FLP-mediated excision but not integration (Turan and Bode, 2011) FLP recombinase from the Saccharomyces cerevisiae 2μ plasmid
  13129..13177   +  polyA_signal   poly(A) signal: synthetic polyadenylation signal
  13186..13662   +  polyA_signal   hGH poly(A) signal: human growth hormone polyadenylation signal
  13741..13789   +  polyA_signal   HSV TK poly(A) signal: herpes simplex virus thymidine kinase polyadenylation signal (Cole and Stacy, 1985)
  13949..13982   +  protein_bind   FRT (minimal): supports FLP-mediated excision but not integration (Turan and Bode, 2011) FLP recombinase from the Saccharomyces cerevisiae 2μ plasmid
  14013..15440   +  CDS            tdTomato: tdTomato is a basic (constitutively fluorescent) orange fluorescent protein published in 2004, derived from Discosoma sp.. It is reported to be a somewhat slowly-maturing tandem dimer with low acid sensitivity.
  15476..16064   +  misc_feature   WPRE: woodchuck hepatitis virus posttranscriptional regulatory element
  16095..16302   +  polyA_signal   bGH poly(A) signal: bovine growth hormone polyadenylation signal
  16316..16349   +  protein_bind   attB: minimal attB site for the φC31 integrase (Groth et al., 2000) phage φC31 integrase
  16376..16875   +  promoter       PGK promoter: mouse phosphoglycerate kinase 1 promoter
  16902..17415   +  CDS            HygR (fragment): aminoglycoside phosphotransferase from E. coli; aph(4)-Ia; confers resistance to hygromycin
  17560..17739   -  CDS            groL2 (fragment): CH602_MYCS2 - Also known as groEL2 From Mycolicibacterium smegmatis (strain ATCC 700084 / mc(2)155) (Mycobacterium smegmatis).
  17929..18517   -  rep_origin     ori: high-copy-number ColE1/pMB1/pBR322/pUC origin of replication
  18689..6       -  CDS            bla(M) (fragment) (across the origin): β-lactamase lacking the signal sequence; bla(M); allows cytosolic expression of β-lactamase
