[The description below was written by a language model from this plasmid's Addgene catalogue record and pLannotate feature annotations shown in this document.]
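Description:
AiP963-Ai193 (TICL-EGFP-ICF-tdT) is a roughly 19 kb targeting vector built on the TIGRE3.0 targeting backbone and catalogued as a mammalian expression construct carrying synthetic EGFP and tdTomato inserts. In bacteria it replicates from a ColE1/pUC-type origin, although the record lists it as low copy. It is selected with kanamycin through an EM7-driven NeoR/KanR gene; only a fragment of β-lactamase is annotated.

The payload consists of two independent, recombinase-gated reporter units arranged in tandem on the same strand. The first uses a CAG-type promoter (CMV enhancer, chicken β-actin promoter and chimeric intron) followed by a loxP-flanked stop cassette made of synthetic, hGH and PGK polyadenylation signals. EGFP, a WPRE and a bGH poly(A) signal follow, so EGFP is expressed only after Cre excises the stop. The second unit repeats the CAG promoter but uses a stop cassette flanked by minimal FRT sites (synthetic, hGH and HSV TK poly(A) signals) ahead of tdTomato, WPRE and bGH poly(A), making red fluorescence dependent on FLP. Green and red signals therefore report Cre and FLP activity separately from a single allele.

Repeated sequences annotated only as OR51A4 fragments lie upstream of each unit. These hits probably mark repeated non-coding spacer or insulator-like elements rather than real coding sequence, though the record does not identify them. Downstream lie a φC31 attB site and a PGK promoter driving a partial hygromycin-resistance gene. This arrangement is consistent with selection that depends on reconstituting the marker upon integration at a docking site. The short groL2, lacZα and partial GFP hits also appear incidental. The record states the purpose only as "targeting vector", and the homology or exchange elements are not annotated.
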