Addgene plasmid #181759: AiP963-Ai193 (TICL-EGFP-ICF-tdT)
Purpose: targeting vector
Depositing lab: Tanya Daigle. Depositing organization: Allen Institute.
Backbone
  Vector backbone: TIGRE3.0 targeting vector
  Vector type: Mammalian Expression
Growth in bacteria
  Bacterial resistance: Kanamycin, 50 μg/mL
  Growth temperature: 30°C
  Growth strain: NEB Stable
  Copy number: Low Copy
Gene/Insert
  Gene/Insert name: EGFP and tdTomato
  Species: Synthetic
  Cloning method: Restriction Enzyme; 5′ cloning site unknown (unknown if destroyed)
Terms and licenses: Academic/Nonprofit Terms; Industry Terms: Not Available to Industry
How to cite: AiP963-Ai193 (TICL-EGFP-ICF-tdT) was a gift from Tanya Daigle (Addgene plasmid # 181759 ; http://n2t.net/addgene:181759 ; RRID:Addgene_181759)
